>Addgene plasmid #54860 | YPet-pBAD | addgene partial sequence | sequence record 93590 | pBAD-F 5'-ATGCCATAGCATTTTTATCC-3'
TTATCGCAACTCTCTACTGTTTCTCCATACCCGTTTTTTTGGGCTAGAAATAATTTTGTTTAACTTTAAG
AAGGAGATATACATATGCGGGGTTCTCATCATCATCATCATCATGGTATGGCTAGCATGACTGGTGGACA
GCAAATGGGTCGGGATCTGTACGAGAACCTGTACTTCCAGGGCTCGAGCATGGTGAGCAAAGGCGAAGAG
CTGTTCACCGGCGTGGTGCCCATCCTGGTGGAGCTGGACGGCGACGTGAACGGCCACAAGTTCAGCGTGA
GCGGCGAGGGCGAGGGCGACGCCACCTACGGCAAGCTGACCCTGAAGCTGCTGTGCACCACCGGCAAGCT
GCCCGTGCCCTGGCCCACCCTGGTGACCACCCTGGGCTACGGCGTGCAGTGCTTCGCCCGGTACCCCGAC
CACATGAAGCAGCACGACTTCTTCAAGAGCGCCATGCCCGAGGGCTACGTGCAGGAGCGGACCATCTTCT
TCAAGGACGACGGCAACTACAAGACCCGGGCCGAGGTGAAGTTCGAGGGCGACACCCTGGTGAACCGGAT
CGAGCTGAAGGGCATCGACTTCAAGGAGGACGGCAACATCCTGGGCCACAAGCTGGAGTACAACTACAAC
AGCCACAACGTGTACATCACCGCCGACAAGCAGAAGAACGGCATCAAGGCCAACTTCAAGATCCGGCACA
ACATCGAGGACGGCGGCGTGCAGCTGGCCGACCACTACCAGCAGAACACCCCCATCGGCGACGGCCCCGT
GCTGCTGCCCGACAACCACTACCTGAGCTACCAGAGCGCC
