>Addgene plasmid #54860 | YPet-pBAD | addgene partial sequence | sequence record 94309 | pBAD-R 5'-GATTTAATCTGTATCAGG-3'
TTCTTACTTATAGAGCTCGTTCATGCCCTCGGTGATGCCGGCGGCGGTCAGGAACTCCAGCAGCACCATG
TGGTCCCGCTTCTCGTTGGGGTCCTTGAACAGGGCGCTCTGGTAGCTCAGGTAGTGGTTGTCGGGCAGCA
GCACGGGGCCGTCGCCGATGGGGGTGTTCTGCTGGTAGTGGTCGGCCAGCTGCACGCCGCCGTCCTCGAT
GTTGTGCCGGATCTTGAAGTTGGCCTTGATGCCGTTCTTCTGCTTGTCGGCGGTGATGTACACGTTGTGG
CTGTTGTAGTTGTACTCCAGCTTGTGGCCCAGGATGTTGCCGTCCTCCTTGAAGTCGATGCCCTTCAGCT
CGATCCGGTTCACCAGGGTGTCGCCCTCGAACTTCACCTCGGCCCGGGTCTTGTAGTTGCCGTCGTCCTT
GAAGAAGATGGTCCGCTCCTGCACGTAGCCCTCGGGCATGGCGCTCTTGAAGAAGTCGTGCTGCTTCATG
TGGTCGGGGTACCGGGCGAAGCACTGCACGCCGTAGCCCAGGGTGGTCACCAGGGTGGGCCAGGGCACGG
GCAGCTTGCCGGTGGTGCACAGCAGCTTCAGGGTCAGCTTGCCGTAGGTGGCGTCGCCCTCGCCCTCGCC
GCTCACGCTGAACTTGTGGCCGTTCACGTCGCCGTCCAGCTCCACCAGGATGGGCACCACGCCGGTGAAC
AGCTCTTCGCCTTTGCTCACCATGCTCGAGCCCTGGAAGTACAGGTTCTCGTACAGATCCCGACCCATTT
GCTGTCCACCAGTCATGCTAGCCATACCATGATGATGATGATGATGAGAACCCCGCATATGTATATCTCC
