[The description below was written by a language model from this plasmid's Addgene catalogue record.]
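Description:
YPet-pBAD is a bacterial expression vector of about 4.8 kb, catalogued as an empty backbone, that carries the yellow fluorescent protein YPet in a pBAD-type framework. It is propagated in E. coli as a high-copy plasmid under ampicillin selection. No feature table accompanies the record, so the promoter, origin of replication and regulatory genes are not explicitly listed. The backbone name and the pBAD forward and reverse sequencing primers point to the arabinose-inducible araBAD promoter system. In standard pBAD vectors, this promoter is controlled by the AraC regulator and allows tight, titratable expression in response to arabinose.

No separate insert is recorded. The payload is the set of backbone-encoded tags: a 6xHis tag listed as N-terminal and YPet listed as C-terminal. The depositor notes that the histidine tag is there for protein purification, which would typically be done by immobilised metal affinity chromatography. YPet is a yellow fluorescent protein variant that came from work on the evolutionary optimisation of fluorescent proteins for intracellular FRET. Its recorded excitation maximum is 513 nm and its emission maximum is 527 nm.

As supplied, the construct is suited to producing and purifying His-tagged YPet from bacteria, for example as a fluorescence standard or for in vitro characterisation. The tag arrangement suggests it could also serve as a backbone for placing a coding sequence between the His tag and YPet. However, the cloning method is recorded as unknown and no cloning sites are described.
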