Addgene plasmid #54860: YPet-pBAD
Purpose: (Empty Backbone) Localization: Protein Expression Vector , Excitation: 513, Emission: 527
Depositing lab: Patrick Daugherty & Michael Davidson. Depositing organization: Florida State University, Tallahassee. Publication: Evolutionary optimization of fluorescent proteins for intracellular FRET. Nguyen AW, Daugherty PS. Nat Biotechnol. 2005 Mar;23(3):355-60. doi: 10.1038/nbt1066 PubMed 15696158.
Backbone
  Vector backbone: Ypet-pBAD
  Backbone size (bp): 4800
  Vector type: Bacterial Expression
  Tag / fusion protein: YPet (C terminal on backbone); 6xHis (N terminal on backbone)
Growth in bacteria
  Bacterial resistance: Ampicillin, 100 μg/mL
  Growth temperature: 37°C
  Growth strain: DH5alpha
  Copy number: High Copy
Gene/Insert
  Gene/Insert name: None
  Tag / fusion protein: Ypet (C terminal on backbone); 6xHis (N terminal on backbone)
  Cloning method: Unknown
  Sequencing primers: 5′ pBAD-Fwd; 3′ pBAD-rev
Resource information
  A portion of this plasmid was derived from a plasmid made by: P.S. Daugherty, PMID 15696158
Terms and licenses: Academic/Nonprofit Terms; Industry Terms
Depositor comments: Contains 6x-Histidine tag for protein purification. Excitation = 513; Emission = 527
How to cite: YPet-pBAD was a gift from Patrick Daugherty & Michael Davidson (Addgene plasmid # 54860 ; http://n2t.net/addgene:54860 ; RRID:Addgene_54860)
